>Addgene plasmid #195379 | FLAG-In18runon-PTPN22 | addgene full sequence | sequence record 387969 | Addgene NGS Result
TTAGTTATTAATAGTAATCAATTACGGGGTCATTAGTTCATAGCCCATATATGGAGTTCCGCGTTACATA
ACTTACGGTAAATGGCCCGCCTGGCTGACCGCCCAACGACCCCCGCCCATTGACGTCAATAATGACGTAT
GTTCCCATAGTAACGCCAATAGGGACTTTCCATTGACGTCAATGGGTGGAGTATTTACGGTAAACTGCCC
ACTTGGCAGTACATCAAGTGTATCATATGCCAAGTACGCCCCCTATTGACGTCAATGACGGTAAATGGCC
CGCCTGGCATTATGCCCAGTACATGACCTTATGGGACTTTCCTACTTGGCAGTACATCTACGTATTAGTC
ATCGCTATTACCATGGTGATGCGGTTTTGGCAGTACATCAATGGGCGTGGATAGCGGTTTGACTCACGGG
GATTTCCAAGTCTCCACCCCATTGACGTCAATGGGAGTTTGTTTTGGCACCAAAATCAACGGGACTTTCC
AAAATGTCGTAACAACTCCGCCCCATTGACGCAAATGGGCGGTAGGCGTGTACGGTGGGAGGTCTATATA
AGCAGAGCTGGTTTAGTGAACCGTCAGATCCGCTAGCGATTACGCCAAGCTCGAAATTAACCCTCACTAA
AGGGAACAAAAGCTGGAGCTCCACCGCGGTGGCGGCCGCCACCATGGATTACAAGGATGACGACGATAAG
AGCCCGGGCGGA
[903 nt withheld, positions 713-1615]
CATTCTGGAACAGAGAGTCAAGCAAAGCATTGTATTCCTGAGAAAAATCACACTCTCCAAGCAGACTCTT
ATTCTCCTAATTTACCAAAAAGTACCACAAAAGCAGCAAAAATGATGAACCAACAAAGGACAAAAATGGA
AATCAAAGAATCTTCTTCCTTTGACTTTAGGACTTCTGAAATAAGTGCAAAAGAAGAGCTAGTTTTGCAC
CCTGCTAAATCAAGCACTTCTTTTGACTTTCTGGAGCTAAATTACAGTTTTGACAAAAATGCTGACACAA
CCATGAAATGGCAGACAAAGGCATTTCCAATAGTTGGGGAGCCTCTTCAGAAGCATCAAAGTTTGGATTT
GGGCTCTCTTTTGTTTGAGGGATGTTCTAATTCTAAACCTGTAAATGCAGCAGGAAGATATTTTAATTCA
AAGGTGCCAATAACACGGACCAAATCAACTCCTTTTGAATTGATACAGCAGAGAGAAACCAAGGAGGTGG
ACAGCAAGGAAAACTTTTCTTATTTGGAATCTCAACCACATGATTCTTGTTTTGTAGAGATGCAGGCTCA
AAAAGTAATGCATGTTTCTTCAGCAGAACTGAATTATTCACTGCCATATGACTCTAAACACCAAATACGT
AATGCCTCTAATGTAAAGCACCATGACTCTAGTGCTCTTGGTGTATATTCTTACATACCTTTAGTGGAAA
ATCCTTATTTTTCATCATGGCCTCCAAGTGGTACCAGTTCTAAGATGTCTCTTGATTTACCTGAGAAGCA
AGATGGAACTGTTTTTCCTTCTTCTCTGTTGCCAACATCCTCTACATCCCTCTTCTCTTATTACAATTCA
CATGATTCTTTATCACTGAATTCTCCAACCAATATTTCCTCACTATTGAACCAGGAGTCAGCTGTACTAG
CAACTGCTCCAAGGATAGATGATGAAATCCCCCCTCCACTTCCTGTACGGACACCTGAATCATTTATTGT
GGTTGAGGAAGCTGGAGAATTCTCACCAAATGTTCCCAAATCCTTATCCTCAGCTGTGAAGGTAAAAATT
GGAACATCACTGGAATGGGGTGGAACATCTGAACCAAAGAAATTTGATGACTCTGTGATACTTAGACCAA
GCAAGAGTGTAAAACTCCGAAGTCCTAAATCAGAACTACATCAAGATCGTTCTTCTCCCCCACCTCCTCT
CCCAGAAAGAACTCTAGAGTCCTTCTTTCTTGCCGATGAAGATTGTATGCAGGCCCAATCTATAGAAACA
TATTCTACTAGCTATCCTGACACCATGGAAAATTCAACATCTTCAAAACAGACACTGAAGACTCCTGGAA
AAAGTTTCACAAGGAGTAACGTAAAGAAGATAAGAGTTTTGGGAAACATGCCGGAAACTTTCCCTTACTG
ACTCGAGGGGGGGCCCGGTACCTTAATTAATTAAGGTACCAGGTAAGTGTACCCAATTCGCCCTATAGWR
ARYMGWMWCTGAAGACTCCTGGAAAAAGTTTCACAAGGAGTAACGTAAAGAAGATAAGAGTTTTGGGAAA
CATGCCGGAAACTTTCCCTTACTGACTCGAGGGGGGGCCCGGTACCTTAATTAATTAAGGTACCAGGTAA
GTGTACCCAATTCGCCCTATAGTGAGTCGTATTACAATTCACTCGATCGCCCTTCCCAACAGTTGCGCAG
CCTGAATGGCGAATGGAGATCCAATTTTTAAGTGTATAATGTGTTAAACTACTGATTCTAATTGTTTGTG
TATTTTAGATTCACAGTCCCAAGGCTCATTTCAGGCCCCTCAGTCCTCACAGTCTGTTCATGATCATAAT
CAGCCATACCACATTTGTAGAGGTTTTACTTGCTTTAAAAAACCTCCCACACCTCCCCCTGAACCTGAAA
CATAAAATGAATGCAATTGTTGTTGTTAACTTGTTTATTGCAGCTTATAATGGTTACAAATAAAGCAATA
GCATCACAAATTTCACAAATAAAGCATTTTTTTCACTGCATTCTAGTTGTGGTTTGTCCAAACTCATCAA
TGTATCTTAACGCGTAAATTGTAAGCGTTAATATTTTGTTAAAATTCGCGTTAAATTTTTGTTAAATCAG
CTCATTTTTTAACCAATAGGCCGAAATCGGCAAAATCCCTTATAAATCAAAAGAATAGACCGAGATAGGG
T
[37 nt withheld, positions 3787-3823]
AAAGAACGTGGACTCCAACGTCAAAGG
[49 nt withheld, positions 3851-3899]
T
[91 nt withheld, positions 3901-3991]
G
[124 nt withheld, positions 3993-4116]
CAGGTGGCACTTTTCGGGGAAATGTGCGCGGAACCCCTATTTGTTTATTTTTCTAAATACATTCAAATAT
GTATCCGCTCATGAGACAATAACCCTGATAAATGCTTCAATAATATTGAAAAAGGAAGAATCCTGAGGCG
GAAAGAACCAGCTGTGGAATGTGTGTCAGTTAGGGTGTGGAAAGTCCCCAGGCTCCCCAGCAGGCAGAAG
TATGCAAAGCATGCATCTCAATTAGTCAGCAACCAGGTGTGGAAAGTCCCCAGGCTCCCCAGCAGGCAGA
AGTATGCAAAGCATGCATCTCAATTAGTCAGCAACCATAGTCCCGCCCCTAACTCCGCCCATCCCGCCCC
TAACTCCGCCCAGTTCCGCCCATTCTCCGCCCCATGGCTGACTAATTTTTTTTATTTATGCAGAGGCCGA
GGCCGCCTCGGCCTCTGAGCTATTCCAGAAGTAGTGAGGAGGCTTTTTTGGAGGCCTAGGCTTTTGCAAA
GATCGATCAAGAGACAGGATGAGGATCGTTTCGCATGATTGAACAAGATGGATTGCACGCAGGTTCTCCG
GCCGCTTGGGTGGAGAGGCTATTCGGCTATGACTGGGCACAACAGACAATCGGCTGCTCTGATGCCGCCG
TGTTCCGGCTGTCAGCGCAGGGGCGCCCGGTTCTTTTTGTCAAGACCGACCTGTCCGGTGCCCTGAATGA
ACTGCAAGACGAGGCAGCGCGGCTATCGTGGCTGGCCACGACGGGCGTTCCTTGCGCAGCTGTGCTCGAC
GTTGTCACTGAAGCGGGAAGGGACTGGCTGCTATTGGGCGAAGTGCCGGGGCAGGATCTCCTGTCATCTC
ACCTTGCTCCTGCCGAGAAAGTATCCATCATGGCTGATGCAATGCGGCGGCTGCATACGCTTGATCCGGC
TACCTGCCCATTCGACCACCAAGCGAAACATCGCATCGAGCGAGCACGTACTCGGATGGAAGCCGGTCTT
GTCGATCAGGATGATCTGGACGAAGAACATCAGGGGCTCGCGCCAGCCGAACTGTTCGCCAGGCTCAAGG
CGAGCATGCCCGACGGCGAGGATCTCGTCGTGACCCATGGCGATGCCTGCTTGCCGAATATCATGGTGGA
AAATGGCCGCTTTTCTGGATTCATCGACTGTGGCCGGCTGGGTGTGGCGGACCGCTATCAGGACATAGCG
TTGGCTACCCGTGATATTGCTGAAGAACTTGGCGGCGAATGGGCTGACCGCTTCCTCGTGCTTTACGGTA
TCGCCGCTCCCGATTCGCAGCGCATCGCCTTCTATCGCCTTCTTGACGAGTTCTTCTGAGCGGGACTCTG
GGGTTCGAAATGACCGACCAAGCGACGCCCAACCTGCCATCACGAGATTTCGATTCCACCGCCGCCTTCT
ATGAAAGGTTGGGCTTCGGAATCGTTTTCCGGGACGCCGGCTGGATGATCCTCCAGCGCGGGGATCTCAT
GCTGGAGTTCTTCGCCCACCCTAGGGGGAGGCTAACTGAAACACGGAAGGAGACAATACCGGAAGGAACC
CGCGCTATGACGGCAATAAAAAGACAGAATAAAACGCACGGTGTTGGGTCGTTTGTTCATAAACGCGGGG
TTCGGTCCCAGGGCTGGCACTCTGTCGATACCCCACCGAGACCCCATTGGGGCCAATACGCCCGCGTTTC
TTCCTTTTCCCCACCCCACCCCCCAAGTTCGGGTGAAGGCCCAGGGCTCGCAGCCAACGTCGGGGCGGCA
GGCCCTGCCATAGCCTCAGGTTACTCATATATACTTTAGATTGATTTAAAACTTCATTTTTAATTTAAAA
GGATCTAGGTGAAGATCCTTTTTGATAATCTCATGACCAAAATCCCTTAACGTGAGTTTTCGTTCCACTG
AGCGTCAGACCCCGTAGAAAAGATCAAAGGATCTTCTTGAGATCCTTTTTTTCTGCGCGTAATCTGCTGC
TTGCAAACAAAAAAACCACCGCTACCAGCGGTGGTTTGTTTGCCGGATCAAGAGCTACCAACTCTTTTTC
CGAAGGTAACTGGCTTCAGCAGAGCGCAGATACCAAATACTGTTCTTCTAGTGTAGCCGTAGTTAGGCCA
CCACTTCAAGAACTCTGTAGCACCGCCTACATACCTCGCTCTGCTAATCCTGTTACCAGTGGCTGCTGCC
AGTGGCGATAAGTCGTGTCTTACCGGGTTGGACTCAAGACGATAGTTACCGGATAAGGCGCAGCGGTCGG
GCTGAACGGGGGGTTCGTGCACACAGCCCAGCTTGGAGCGAACGACCTACACCGAACTGAGATACCTACA
GCGTGAGCTATGAGAAAGCGCCACGCTTCCCGAAGGGAGAAAGGCGGACAGGTATCCGGTAAGCGGCAGG
GTCGGAACAGGAGAGCGCACGAGGGAGCTTCCAGGGGGAAACGCCTGGTATCTTTATAGTCCTGTCGGGT
TTCGCCACCTCTGACTTGAGCGTCGATTTTTGTGATGCTCGTCAGGGGGGCGGAGCCTATGGAAAAACGC
CAGCAACGCGGCCTTTTTACGGTTCCTGGCCTTTTGCTGGCCTTTTGCTCACATGTTCTTTCCTGCGTTA
TCCCCTGATTCTGTGGATAACCGTATTACCGCCATGCA
Features (pLannotate 1.2.2; 21 found; start..end, strand, type, name):
     62..365     +  enhancer       CMV enhancer: human cytomegalovirus immediate early enhancer
    366..569     +  promoter       CMV promoter: human cytomegalovirus (CMV) immediate early promoter
    615..633     +  promoter       T3 promoter: promoter for bacteriophage T3 RNA polymerase
    646..669     +  misc_feature   MCS (fragment): pBluescript multiple cloning site
    677..701     +  CDS            3xFLAG (fragment): three tandem FLAG® epitope tags
    716..2995    +  CDS            PTPN22 (fragment) (sequence partly withheld): PTN22_HUMAN - Also known as PTPN8. Experimental evidence at protein level: Swiss-Prot protein existence level 1. Acts as negative regulator of T-cell receptor (TCR) signaling by direct dephosphorylation of the Src family kinases LCK and FYN, ITAMs of the TCRz/CD3 complex, as well as ZAP70, VAV, VCP and other key signaling molecules (PubMed:16461343, PubMed:18056643). Associates with and probably dephosphorylates CBL. Dephosphorylates LCK at its activating 'Tyr-394' residue (PubMed:21719704). Dephosphorylates ZAP70 at its activating 'Tyr-493' residue (PubMed:16461343). Dephosphorylates the immu
   3017..3037    +  misc_feature   MCS (fragment): pBluescript multiple cloning site
   3181..3201    +  misc_feature   MCS (fragment): pBluescript multiple cloning site
   3241..3259    -  promoter       T7 promoter: promoter for bacteriophage T7 RNA polymerase
   3269..3308    +  CDS            lacZα (fragment): LacZα fragment of β-galactosidase; lacZ fragment
   3318..3373    +  intron         small t intron (fragment): SV40 (simian virus 40) small t antigen intron
   3373..3510    +  CDS            large T antigen (fragment): large T antigen from SV40 (simian virus 40)
   3533..3654    +  polyA_signal   SV40 poly(A) signal: SV40 polyadenylation signal
   3688..4116    -  rep_origin     f1 ori (sequence partly withheld): f1 bacteriophage origin of replication; arrow indicates direction of (+) strand synthesis
   4143..4245    +  promoter       AmpR promoter: bla
   4249..4606    +  promoter       SV40 promoter: SV40 enhancer and early promoter
   4641..5435    +  CDS            NeoR/KanR: aminoglycoside phosphotransferase from Tn5; aph(3')-II (or nptII); confers resistance to neomycin, kanamycin, and G418 (Geneticin®)
   5456..5608    +  CDS            ble (fragment): BLE_KLEPN - Experimental evidence at protein level: Swiss-Prot protein existence level 1. Binding protein with a strong affinity to the bleomycin family of antibiotics. Binds to CL990; an antimitotic-antibiotic compound. From Klebsiella pneumoniae.
   5667..5714    +  polyA_signal   HSV TK poly(A) signal: herpes simplex virus thymidine kinase polyadenylation signal (Cole and Stacy, 1985)
   5805..5821    -  polyA_signal   bGH poly(A) signal (fragment): bovine growth hormone polyadenylation signal
   6043..6631    +  rep_origin     ori: high-copy-number ColE1/pMB1/pBR322/pUC origin of replication
