[The description below was written by a language model from this plasmid's Addgene catalogue record and pLannotate feature annotations shown in this document.]
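Description:
FLAG-In18runon-PTPN22 is a mammalian expression plasmid of about 6.7 kb, built on the pCMV-Tag2 backbone and encoding a mutant form of human PTPN22 with an N-terminal FLAG epitope supplied by the vector. PTPN22 is a protein tyrosine phosphatase that negatively regulates T-cell receptor signalling by dephosphorylating kinases such as LCK, FYN and ZAP70. The insert is recorded as an "intron 18-runon" variant. The name suggests a transcript that reads into intron 18 rather than splicing normally, but the record does not describe the resulting change to the protein. The feature table annotates the PTPN22 coding region as a partial match to the reference protein, which fits an altered C-terminal end. The restriction sites used for cloning are not recorded.

Expression is driven by the human cytomegalovirus immediate early enhancer and promoter, with a short FLAG-coding segment immediately upstream of the PTPN22 open reading frame and an SV40 polyadenylation signal downstream, preceded by residual SV40 small t intron and large T sequences. T3 and T7 phage promoters flank the cloning region and could support in vitro transcription. A single NeoR/KanR cassette, preceded by both a bacterial bla promoter and the SV40 early promoter and terminated by an HSV TK poly(A) signal, confers kanamycin resistance in E. coli and allows G418 selection in mammalian cells. The plasmid replicates from a high-copy ColE1/pUC-type origin, and an f1 origin permits single-stranded DNA production. It was deposited in connection with a study of rare PTPN22 variants conferring risk for type 1 diabetes. It suits transient or stable expression of the tagged mutant for detection or immunoprecipitation through FLAG.
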