Addgene plasmid #195379: FLAG-In18runon-PTPN22
Purpose: Mammalian expression of a human PTPN22 mutant (intron 18-runon) with FLAG tag
Depositing lab: Patrick Concannon. Depositing organization: University of Florida. Publication: Targeted Deep Sequencing in Multiple-Affected Sibships of European Ancestry Identifies Rare Deleterious Variants in PTPN22 That Confer Risk for Type 1 Diabetes. Ge Y, Onengut-Gumuscu S, Quinlan AR, Mackey AJ, Wright JA, Buckner JH, Habib T, Rich SS, Concannon P. Diabetes. 2016 Mar;65(3):794-802. doi: 10.2337/db15-0322. Epub 2015 Dec 2. PubMed 26631741.
Backbone
  Vector backbone: pCMV-Tag2
  Vector type: Mammalian Expression
Growth in bacteria
  Bacterial resistance: Kanamycin, 50 μg/mL
  Growth temperature: 37°C
  Growth strain: DH5alpha
  Copy number: Unknown
Gene/Insert
  Gene/Insert name: PTPN22
  Species: H. sapiens (human)
  Mutation: Intron 18-runon PTPN22
  Entrez Gene: PTPN22 (a.k.a. LYP, LYP1, LYP2, PEP, PTPN22.5, PTPN22.6, PTPN8)
  Tag / fusion protein: FLAG (N terminal on backbone)
  Cloning method: Restriction Enzyme; 5′ cloning site unknown (unknown if destroyed); 3′ cloning site unknown (unknown if destroyed)
Terms and licenses: Academic/Nonprofit Terms; Industry Terms: Not Available to Industry
How to cite: FLAG-In18runon-PTPN22 was a gift from Patrick Concannon (Addgene plasmid # 195379 ; http://n2t.net/addgene:195379 ; RRID:Addgene_195379)
